>Addgene plasmid #11725 | pEasy Flox | depositor full sequence | sequence record 7055 | Author sequence
GGATCCATAACTTCGTATAATGTATGCTATACGAAGTTATCCTTAATTAAGGAATTCTACCGGGTAGGGG
AGGCGCTTTTCCCAAGGCAGTCTGGAGCATGCGCTTTAGCAGCCCCGCTGGCACTTGGCGCTACACAAGT
GGCCTCTGGCCTCGCACACATTCCACATCCACCGGTAGCGCCAACCGGCTCCGTTCTTTGGTGGCCCCTT
CGCGCCACTTCTACTCCTCCCCTAGTCAGGAAGTTTCCCCCAGCAAGCTCGCGTCGTGCAGGACGTGACA
AATGGAAGTAGCACGTCTCACTAGTCTCGTGCAGATGGACAGCACCGCTGAGCAATGGAAGCGGGTAGGC
CTTTGGGGCAGCGGCCAATAGCAGCTTTGTTCCTTCGCTTTCTGGGCTCAGAGGCTGGGAAGGGGTGGGT
CCGGGGGCGGGCTCAGGGGCGGGCTCAGGGGCGGGCGGGCGCCCGAAGGTCCTCCCGAGGCCCGGCATTC
TGCACGCTTCAAAAGCGCACGTCTGCCGCGCTGTTCTCCTCTTCCTCATCTCCGGGCCTTTCGACCTGCA
GCCAATATGGGATCGGCCATTGAACAAGATGGATTGCACGCAGGTTCTCCGGCCGCTTGGGTGGAGAGGC
TATTCGGCTATGACTGGGCACAACAGACAATCGGCTGCTCTGATGCCGCCGTGTTCCGGCTGTCAGCGCA
GGGGCGCCCGGTTCTTTTTGTCAAGACCGACCTGTCCGGTGCCCTGAATGAACTGCAGGACGAGGCAGCG
CGGCTATCGTGGCTGGCCACGACGGGCGTTCCTTGCGCAGCTGTGCTCGACGTTGTCACTGAAGCGGGAA
GGGACTGGCTGCTATTGGGCGAAGTGCCGGGGCAGGATCTCCTGTCATCTCACCTTGCTCCTGCCGAGAA
AGTATCCATCATGGCTGATGCAATGCGGCGGCTGCATACGCTTGATCCGGCTACCTGCCCATTCGACCAC
CAAGCGAAACATCGCATCGAGCGAGCACGTACTCGGATGGAAGCCGGTCTTGTCGATCAGGATGATCTGG
ACGAAGAGCATCAGGGGCTCGCGCCAGCCGAACTGTTCGCCAGGCTCAAGGCGCGCATGCCCGACGGCGA
GGATCTCGTCGTGACCCATGGCGATGCCTGCTTGCCGAATATCATGGTGGAAAATGGCCGCTTTTCTGGA
TTCATCGACTGTGGCCGGCTGGGTGTGGCGGACCGCTATCAGGACATAGCGTTGGCTACCCGTGATATTG
CTGAAGAGCTTGGCGGCGAATGGGCTGACCGCTTCCTCGTGCTTTACGGTATCGCCGCTCCCGATTCGCA
GCGCATCGCCTTCTATCGCCTTCTTGACGAGTTCTTCTGAGCGGGACTCTGGGGTTCGAAATGACCGACC
AAGCGACGCCCAACCTGCCATCACGAGATTTCGATTCCACCGCCGCCTTCTATGAAAGGTTGGGCTTCGG
AATCGTTTTCCGGGACGCCGGCTGGATGATCCTCCAGCGCGGGGATCTCATGCTGGAGTTCTTCGCCCAC
CCCCGAAATTGATGATCTATTAAACAATAAAGATGTCCACTAAAATGGAAGTTTTTCCTGTCATACTTTG
TTAAGAAGGGTGAGAACAGAGTACCTACATTTTGGAATGGAAGGATTGGAGCTACGGGGGTGGGGGTGGG
GTGGGATTAGATAAATGCCTGCTCTTTACTGAAGGCTCTTTACTATTGCTTTATGATAATGTTTCATAGT
TGGATATCATAATTTAAACAAGCAAAACCAAATTAAGGGCCAGCTCATTCCTCCCACTCATGATCTATAG
ATCTATAGATCTCTCGTGGGATCATTGTTTTTCTCTTGATTCCCACTTGTGGTTCTAAGTACTGTGGTTT
CCAAATGTGTCAGTTTCATAGCCTGAAGAACGAGATCAGCAGCCTCTGTTCCACATACACTTCATTCTCA
GTATTGTTTGGCAAGTTCTAATTCCATCAGAAGCTCCTTAATTAAGGATAACTTCGTATAATGTATGCTA
TACGAAGTTATCTAGAGTCGACATAACTTCGTATAATGTATGCTATACGAAGTTATAAGCTTGCGGCCGG
CCGCCACCTCGAGCAGTGTGGTTTTGCAAGAGGAAGCAAAAAGCCTCTCCACCCAGGCCTGGAATGTTTC
CACCCAATGTCGAGCAGTGTGGTTTTGCAAGAGGAAGCAAAAAGCCTCTCCACCCAGGCCTGGAATGTTT
CCACCCAATGTCGAGCAAACCCCGCCCAGCGTCTTGTCATTGGCGAATTCGAACACGCAGATGCAGTCGG
GGCGGCGCGGTCCGAGGTCCACTTCGCATATTAAGGTGACGCGTGTGGCCTCGAACACCGAGCGACCCTG
CAGCGACCCGCTTAACAGCGTCAACAGCGTGCCGCAGATCTTGGTGGCGTGAAACTCCCGCACCTCTTCG
GCCAGCGCCTTGTAGAAGCGCGTATGGCTTCGTACCCCGGCCATCAACACGCGTCTGCGTTCGACCAGGC
TGCGCGTTCTCGCGGCCATAGCAACCGACGTACGGCGTTGCGCCCTCGCCGGCAGCAAGAAGCCACGGAA
GTCCGCCCGGAGCAGAAAATGCCCACGCTACTGCGGGTTTATATAGACGGTCCCCACGGGATGGGGAAAA
CCACCACCACGCAACTGCTGGTGGCCCTGGGTTCGCGCGACGATATCGTCTACGTACCCGAGCCGATGAC
TTACTGGCGGGTGCTGGGGGCTTCCGAGACAATCGCGAACATCTACACCACACAACACCGCCTCGACCAG
GGTGAGATATCGGCCGGGGACGCGGCGGTGGTAATGACAAGCGCCCAGATAACAATGGGCATGCCTTATG
CCGTGACCGACGCCGTTCTGGCTCCTCATATCGGGGGGGAGGCTGGGAGCTCACATGCCCCGCCCCCGGC
CCTCACCCTCATCTTCGACCGCCATCCCATCGCCGCCCTCCTGTGCTACCCGGCCGCGCGGTACCTTATG
GGCAGCATGACCCCCCAGGCCGTGCTGGCGTTCGTGGCCCTCATCCCGCCGACCTTGCCCGGCACCAACA
TCGTGCTTGGGGCCCTTCCGGAGGACAGACACATCGACCGCCTGGCCAAACGCCAGCGCCCCGGCGAGCG
GCTGGACCTGGCTATGCTGGCTGCGATTCGCCGCGTTTACGGGCTACTTGCCAATACGGTGCGGTATCTG
CAGTGCGGCGGGTCGTGGCGGGAGGACTGGGGACAGCTTTCGGGGACGGCCGTGCCGCCCCAGGGTGCCG
AGCCCCAGAGCAACGCGGGCCCACGACCCCATATCGGGGACACGTTATTTACCCTGTTTCGGGCCCCCGA
GTTGCTGGCCCCCAACGGCGACCTGTATAACGTGTTTGCCTGGGCCTTGGACGTCTTGGCCAAACGCCTC
CGTTCCATGCACGTCTTTATCCTGGATTACGACCAATCGCCCGCCGGCTGCCGGGACGCCCTGCTGCAAC
TTACCTCCGGGATGGTCCAGACCCACGTCACCACCCCCGGCTCCATACCGACGATATGCGACCTGGCGCG
CACGTTTGCCCGGGAGATGGGGGAGGCTAACTGAAACACGGAAGGAGACAATACCGGAAGGAACCCGCGC
TATGACGGCAATAAAAAGACAGAATAAAACGCACGGGTGTTGGGTCGTTTGTTCATAAACGCGGGGTTCG
GTCCCAGGGCTGGCACTCTGTCGATACCCCACCGAGACCCCATTGGGGCCAATACGCCCGCGTTTCTTCC
TTTTCCCCACCCCACCCCCCAAGTTCGGGTGAAGGCCCAGGGCTCGCAGCCAACGTCGGGGCGGCAGGCC
CTGCCATAGCCACTGGCCCCGTGGGTTAGGGACGGGGTCCCCCATGGGGAATGGTTTATGGTTCGTGGGG
GTTATTATTTTGGGCGTTGCGTGGGGTCTGGTGGACGACCCAAGCTGGTGGAGCTCCAATTCGCCCTATA
GTGAGTCGTATTACGCGCGCTCACTGGCCGTCGTTTTACAACGTCGTGACTGGGAAAACCCTGGCGTTAC
CCAACTTAATCGCCTTGCAGCACATCCCCCTTTCGCCAGCTGGCGTAATAGCGAAGAGGCCCGCACCGAT
CGCCCTTCCCAACAGTTGCGCAGCCTGAATGGCGAATGGG
[124 nt withheld, positions 4171-4294]
C
[91 nt withheld, positions 4296-4386]
A
[49 nt withheld, positions 4388-4436]
CCTTTGACGTTGGAGTCCACGTTCTTT
[37 nt withheld, positions 4464-4500]
ACCCTATCTCGGTCTATTCTTTTGATTTATAAGGGATTTTGCCGATTTCGGCCTATTGGTTAAAAAATGA
GCTGATTTAACAAAAATTTAACGCGAATTTTAACAAAATATTAACGCTTACAATTTAGGTGGCACTTTTC
GGGGAAATGTGCGCGGAACCCCTATTTGTTTATTTTTCTAAATACATTCAAATATGTATCCGCTCATGAG
ACAATAACCCTGATAAATGCTTCAATAATATTGAAAAAGGAAGAGTATGAGTATTCAACATTTCCGTGTC
GCCCTTATTCCCTTTTTTGCGGCATTTTGCCTTCCTGTTTTTGCTCACCCAGAAACGCTGGTGAAAGTAA
AAGATGCTGAAGATCAGTTGGGTGCACGAGTGGGTTACATCGAACTGGATCTCAACAGCGGTAAGATCCT
TGAGAGTTTTCGCCCCGAAGAACGTTTTCCAATGATGAGCACTTTTAAAGTTCTGCTATGTGGCGCGGTA
TTATCCCGTATTGACGCCGGGCAAGAGCAACTCGGTCGCCGCATACACTATTCTCAGAATGACTTGGTTG
AGTACTCACCAGTCACAGAAAAGCATCTTACGGATGGCATGACAGTAAGAGAATTATGCAGTGCTGCCAT
AACCATGAGTGATAACACTGCGGCCAACTTACTTCTGACAACGATCGGAGGACCGAAGGAGCTAACCGCT
TTTTTGCACAACATGGGGGATCATGTAACTCGCCTTGATCGTTGGGAACCGGAGCTGAATGAAGCCATAC
CAAACGACGAGCGTGACACCACGATGCCTGTAGCAATGGCAACAACGTTGCGCAAACTATTAACTGGCGA
ACTACTTACTCTAGCTTCCCGGCAACAATTAATAGACTGGATGGAGGCGGATAAAGTTGCAGGACCACTT
CTGCGCTCGGCCCTTCCGGCTGGCTGGTTTATTGCTGATAAATCTGGAGCCGGTGAGCGTGGGTCTCGCG
GTATCATTGCAGCACTGGGGCCAGATGGTAAGCCCTCCCGTATCGTAGTTATCTACACGACGGGGAGTCA
GGCAACTATGGATGAACGAAATAGACAGATCGCTGAGATAGGTGCCTCACTGATTAAGCATTGGTAACTG
TCAGACCAAGTTTACTCATATATACTTTAGATTGATTTAAAACTTCATTTTTAATTTAAAAGGATCTAGG
TGAAGATCCTTTTTGATAATCTCATGACCAAAATCCCTTAACGTGAGTTTTCGTTCCACTGAGCGTCAGA
CCCCGTAGAAAAGATCAAAGGATCTTCTTGAGATCCTTTTTTTCTGCGCGTAATCTGCTGCTTGCAAACA
AAAAAACCACCGCTACCAGCGGTGGTTTGTTTGCCGGATCAAGAGCTACCAACTCTTTTTCCGAAGGTAA
CTGGCTTCAGCAGAGCGCAGATACCAAATACTGTCCTTCTAGTGTAGCCGTAGTTAGGCCACCACTTCAA
GAACTCTGTAGCACCGCCTACATACCTCGCTCTGCTAATCCTGTTACCAGTGGCTGCTGCCAGTGGCGAT
AAGTCGTGTCTTACCGGGTTGGACTCAAGACGATAGTTACCGGATAAGGCGCAGCGGTCGGGCTGAACGG
GGGGTTCGTGCACACAGCCCAGCTTGGAGCGAACGACCTACACCGAACTGAGATACCTACAGCGTGAGCT
ATGAGAAAGCGCCACGCTTCCCGAAGGGAGAAAGGCGGACAGGTATCCGGTAAGCGGCAGGGTCGGAACA
GGAGAGCGCACGAGGGAGCTTCCAGGGGGAAACGCCTGGTATCTTTATAGTCCTGTCGGGTTTCGCCACC
TCTGACTTGAGCGTCGATTTTTGTGATGCTCGTCAGGGGGGCGGAGCCTATGGAAAAACGCCAGCAACGC
GGCCTTTTTACGGTTCCTGGCCTTTTGCTGGCCTTTTGCTCACATGTTCTTTCCTGCGTTATCCCCTGAT
TCTGTGGATAACCGTATTACCGCCTTTGAGTGAGCTGATACCGCTCGCCGCAGCCGAACGACCGAGCGCA
GCGAGTCAGTGAGCGAGGAAGCGGAAGAGCGCCCAATACGCAAACCGCCTCTCCCCGCGCGTTGGCCGAT
TCATTAATGCAGCTGGCACGACAGGTTTCCCGACTGGAAAGCGGGCAGTGAGCGCAACGCAATTAATGTG
AGTTAGCTCACTCATTAGGCACCCCAGGCTTTACACTTTATGCTTCCGGCTCGTATGTTGTGTGGAATTG
TGAGCGGATAACAATTTCACACAGGAAACAGCTATGACCATGATTACGCCAAGCGCGCAATTAACCCTCA
CTAAAGGGAACAAAAGCTGGTCGAGATCTAGCTAGATATCGATGGCCATAGCGGCCGC
Features (pLannotate 1.2.2; 23 found; start..end, strand, type, name):
      7..40      -  protein_bind   loxP: Cre-mediated recombination occurs in the 8-bp core sequence (GCATACAT). Cre recombinase
     62..553     +  promoter       PGK promoter: mouse phosphoglycerate kinase 1 promoter
    567..1370    +  CDS            NeoR/KanR: aminoglycoside phosphotransferase from Tn5; aph(3')-II (or nptII); confers resistance to neomycin, kanamycin, and G418 (Geneticin®)
   1391..1543    +  CDS            ble (fragment): BLE_KLEPN - Experimental evidence at protein level: Swiss-Prot protein existence level 1. Binding protein with a strong affinity to the bleomycin family of antibiotics. Binds to CL990; an antimitotic-antibiotic compound. From Klebsiella pneumoniae.
   1545..1992    +  polyA_signal   PGK poly(A) signal: mouse phosphoglycerate kinase 1 polyadenylation signal
   2008..2041    -  protein_bind   loxP: Cre-mediated recombination occurs in the 8-bp core sequence (GCATACAT). Cre recombinase
   2053..2086    -  protein_bind   loxP: Cre-mediated recombination occurs in the 8-bp core sequence (GCATACAT). Cre recombinase
   2333..2395    +  promoter       Mini-TK promoter: minimal herpes simplex virus (HSV) thymidine kinase promoter
   2417..2456    +  5'UTR          HSV TK 5'-UTR: 5' untranslated region from the herpes simplex virus thymidine kinase gene
   2474..3604    +  CDS            HSV TK: herpes simplex virus thymidine kinase confers sensitivity to nucleoside analogs such as acyclovir or ganciclovir
   3646..3694    +  polyA_signal   HSV TK poly(A) signal: herpes simplex virus thymidine kinase polyadenylation signal (Cole and Stacy, 1985)
   3785..3801    -  polyA_signal   bGH poly(A) signal (fragment): bovine growth hormone polyadenylation signal
   3985..4003    -  promoter       T7 promoter: promoter for bacteriophage T7 RNA polymerase
   4011..4166    +  CDS            lacZα (fragment): LacZα fragment of β-galactosidase; lacZ fragment
   4171..4599    +  rep_origin     f1 ori (sequence partly withheld): f1 bacteriophage origin of replication; arrow indicates direction of (+) strand synthesis
   4652..4756    +  promoter       AmpR promoter: bla
   4757..5617    +  CDS            AmpR: β-lactamase; bla; confers resistance to ampicillin, carbenicillin, and related antibiotics
   5788..6376    +  rep_origin     ori: high-copy-number ColE1/pMB1/pBR322/pUC origin of replication
   6559..6651    +  CDS            lacI (fragment): lac repressor; lacI; The lac repressor binds to the lac operator to inhibit transcription in E. coli. This inhibition can be relieved by adding lactose or isopropyl-β-D-thiogalactopyranoside (IPTG).
   6664..6685    +  protein_bind   CAP binding site: CAP binding activates transcription in the presence of cAMP. E. coli catabolite activator protein
   6700..6730    +  promoter       lac promoter: promoter for the E. coli lac operon
   6738..6754    +  protein_bind   lac operator: The lac repressor binds to the lac operator to inhibit transcription in E. coli. This inhibition can be relieved by adding lactose or isopropyl-β-D-thiogalactopyranoside (IPTG). lac repressor encoded by lacI
   6799..6817    +  promoter       T3 promoter: promoter for bacteriophage T3 RNA polymerase
