[The description below was written by a language model from this plasmid's Addgene catalogue record and pLannotate feature annotations shown in this document.]
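Description:
pEasy Flox is a tri-loxP scaffold for building conditional gene-targeting constructs, assembled in the pBluescript II KS backbone. It is a high-copy plasmid propagated in E. coli through a ColE1/pUC-type origin with ampicillin resistance. It retains typical Bluescript remnants: an f1 origin, lacZα and lac regulatory fragments, and flanking T3 and T7 promoters. The sequence record is about 6.9 kb, consistent with the stated backbone of roughly 2.9 kb plus an insert of about 3.9 kb. No gene-specific homology arms are present, so this is an empty vector into which the user clones genomic fragments.

The payload consists of two mammalian selection cassettes and three loxP sites, all annotated in the same orientation. A neomycin phosphotransferase gene from Tn5 is driven by the mouse PGK promoter and terminated by the PGK polyadenylation signal. It gives positive selection with G418 and is bracketed by the first two loxP sites. The third loxP lies only a few bases beyond the second, a spacing that suggests the exon or region to be made conditional is inserted between them. Downstream, an HSV thymidine kinase cassette with its own minimal promoter, 5' UTR and poly(A) signal permits negative selection with nucleoside analogues such as ganciclovir. This selects against random integrants that retain the vector end.

After homologous recombination, Cre can act on different loxP pairs. Partial recombination can remove the neo cassette alone, leaving a floxed allele, while complete recombination deletes the intervening segment to give a null allele. The associated publication used the vector for gene targeting in mice.
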