Addgene plasmid #11725: pEasy Flox
Depositing lab: Klaus Rajewsky. Depositing organization: Universitaet zu Koeln. Publication: DNA polymerase kappa deficiency does not affect somatic hypermutation in mice. Schenten D, Gerlach VL, Guo C, Velasco-Miguel S, Hladik CL, White CL, Friedberg EC, Rajewsky K, Esposito G. Eur J Immunol. 2002 Nov . 32(11):3152-60. 10.1002/1521-4141(200211)32:11<3152::AID-IMMU3152>3.0.CO;2-2 PubMed 12555660.
Backbone
  Vector backbone: pBSII KS
  Backbone manufacturer: Stratagene
  Backbone size w/o insert (bp): 2900
  Vector type: Cre/Lox
  Selectable markers: Neomycin (select with G418) ; Thymidine kinase
Growth in bacteria
  Bacterial resistance: Ampicillin, 100 μg/mL
  Growth temperature: 37°C
  Growth strain: DH5alpha
  Copy number: High Copy
Gene/Insert
  Gene/Insert name: pEasyFlox
  Species: DNA derived from yeast, Ecoli, transposon Tn5, Herpes Simplex
  Insert size (bp): 3900
  Cloning method: Restriction Enzyme; 5′ cloning site EcoRV (not destroyed); 3′ cloning site XhoI (not destroyed)
  Sequencing primers: 5′ T7/NB; 3′ T7/M13
Terms and licenses: Academic/Nonprofit Terms; Industry Terms: Not Available to Industry
Depositor comments: Tri-loxP vector for conditional gene targeting
How to cite: pEasy Flox was a gift from Klaus Rajewsky (Addgene plasmid # 11725 ; http://n2t.net/addgene:11725 ; RRID:Addgene_11725)
