>Addgene plasmid #11725 | pEasy Flox | addgene partial sequence | sequence record 18415 | T7 5'-TAATACGACTCACTATAGGG-3'
TAATAACCCCCACGAACCATAAACCATTCCCCATGGGGGACCCCGTCCCTAACCCACGGGGCCAGTGGCT
ATGGCAGGGCCTGCCGCCCCGACGTTGGCTGCGAGCCCTGGGCCTTCACCCGAACTTGGGGGGTGGGGTG
GGGAAAAGGAAGAAACGCGGGCGTATTGGCCCCAATGGGGTCTCGGTGGGGTATCGACAGAGTGCCAGCC
CTGGGACCGAACCCCGCGTTTATGAACAAACGACCCAACACCCGTGCGTTTTATTCTGTCTTTTTATTGC
CGTCATAGCGCGGGTTCCTTCCGGTATTGTCTCCTTCCGTGTTTCAGTTAGCCTCCCCCATCTCCCGGGC
AAACGTGCGCGCCAGGTCGCATATCGTCGGTATGGAGCCGGGGGTGGTGACGTGGGTCTGGACCATCCCG
GAGGTAAGTTGCAGCAGGGCGTCCCGGCAGCCGGCGGGCGATTGGTCGTAATCCAGGATAAAGACGTGCA
TGGAACGGAGGCGTTTGGCCAAAACG
